Addgene plasmid #141200: pET-DUET-1-mRhubarb719-HO
Purpose: Expresses mRhubarb719 fluorescent protein and heme oxygenase
Depositing lab: Elad Firnberg. Depositing organization: Revolve Biotechnologies, Inc. Publication: mRhubarb: Engineering of monomeric, red-shifted, and brighter variants of iRFP using structure-guided multi-site mutagenesis. Rogers OC, Johnson DM, Firnberg E. Sci Rep. 2019 Oct 30;9(1):15653. doi: 10.1038/s41598-019-52123-7. PubMed 31666599.
Backbone
  Vector backbone: pET-DUET-1
  Total vector size (bp): 7064
  Vector type: Bacterial Expression
Growth in bacteria
  Bacterial resistance: Ampicillin, 100 μg/mL
  Growth temperature: 37°C
  Growth strain: DH5alpha
  Copy number: High Copy
Gene/Insert 1
  Gene/Insert name: mRhubarb719
  Species: Synthetic
  Insert size (bp): 993
  Mutation: R134H, Y198S, T202Y, V203I, W309R, Q310A compared to iRFP
  Promoter: T7
  Tag / fusion protein: 6x-His (N terminal on insert)
  Cloning method: Restriction Enzyme; 5′ cloning site NcoI (not destroyed); 3′ cloning site SalI (not destroyed)
  Sequencing primers: 5′ ATG CGT CCG GCG TAG A; 3′ GAT TAT GCG GCC GTG TAC AA
Gene/Insert 2
  Gene/Insert name: heme oxygenase
  Insert size (bp): 831
  Promoter: T7
  Cloning method: Restriction Enzyme; 5′ cloning site NdeI (not destroyed); 3′ cloning site AvrII (not destroyed)
  Sequencing primers: 5′ TTG TAC ACG GCC GCA TAA TC
Terms and licenses: Academic/Nonprofit Terms; Industry Terms: Not Available to Industry
How to cite: pET-DUET-1-mRhubarb719-HO was a gift from Elad Firnberg (Addgene plasmid # 141200 ; http://n2t.net/addgene:141200 ; RRID:Addgene_141200)
