[The description below was written by a language model from this plasmid's Addgene catalogue record and pLannotate feature annotations shown in this document.]
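Description:
pET-DUET-1-mRhubarb719-HO is a bacterial co-expression plasmid of about 7.1 kb built on the pET-DUET-1 backbone, which carries two separate T7 promoter/lac operator cassettes so that two proteins can be made from one vector in E. coli. It is maintained through a ColE1/pBR322-type origin accompanied by the bom and rop elements, and selected with ampicillin via the β-lactamase gene. The catalogue lists it as high copy, although rop is normally associated with copy-number restraint. An f1 origin is also present, along with short tetracycline-resistance remnants inherited from the backbone. The plasmid encodes lacI, so both cassettes are repressed until induced with IPTG in a host that supplies T7 RNA polymerase.

The first cassette, cloned between NcoI and SalI downstream of a T7 gene 10 ribosome binding site, encodes mRhubarb719 with an N-terminal 6x-His tag. This is a synthetic, monomeric near-infrared fluorescent protein engineered from iRFP, a bacteriophytochrome-derived protein of Rhodopseudomonas palustris origin, carrying R134H, Y198S, T202Y, V203I, W309R and Q310A. The second cassette, cloned between NdeI and AvrII, encodes heme oxygenase, which the annotation matches to the pbsA2 enzyme of Synechocystis sp. PCC 6803. A T7 terminator follows this second cassette, preceded by leftover S-tag sequence from the vector.

The pairing is functional: mRhubarb719 needs biliverdin as its chromophore, and heme oxygenase opens the heme ring to produce it, so co-expression lets E. coli yield fluorescent holoprotein without added cofactor. The construct suits bacterial production, His-tag purification and characterisation of this red-shifted iRFP variant.
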