Features (pLannotate 1.2.2; 22 found; start..end, strand, type, name):
     88..106     +  promoter       T7 promoter: promoter for bacteriophage T7 RNA polymerase
    107..131     +  protein_bind   lac operator: The lac repressor binds to the lac operator to inhibit transcription in E. coli. This inhibition can be relieved by adding lactose or isopropyl-β-D-thiogalactopyranoside (IPTG). lac repressor encoded by lacI
    146..168     +  RBS            RBS: efficient ribosome binding site from bacteriophage T7 gene 10 (Olins and Rangwala, 1989)
    217..1164    +  CDS            mRhubarb719: mRhubarb719 is a basic (constitutively fluorescent) near ir fluorescent protein published in 2019, derived from Rhodopseudomonas palustris. It requires the cofactor biliverdin for fluorescence.
   1264..1282    +  promoter       T7 promoter: promoter for bacteriophage T7 RNA polymerase
   1283..1307    +  protein_bind   lac operator: The lac repressor binds to the lac operator to inhibit transcription in E. coli. This inhibition can be relieved by adding lactose or isopropyl-β-D-thiogalactopyranoside (IPTG). lac repressor encoded by lacI
   1350..2090    +  CDS            pbsA2: HO2_SYNY3 - Experimental evidence at protein level: Swiss-Prot protein existence level 1. Catalyzes the opening of the heme ring with the release of iron. Key enzyme in the synthesis of the chromophoric part of the photosynthetic antennae. From Synechocystis sp. (strain PCC 6803 / Kazusa).
   2114..2155    +  CDS            S-Tag (fragment): affinity and epitope tag derived from pancreatic ribonuclease A
   2185..2202    +  CDS            SET1 (fragment): solubility-enhancement tag derived from T7 phage gene 10B
   2210..2257    +  terminator     T7 terminator: transcription terminator for bacteriophage T7 RNA polymerase
   2294..2749    +  rep_origin     f1 ori (sequence partly withheld): f1 bacteriophage origin of replication; arrow indicates direction of (+) strand synthesis
   2864..3724    -  CDS            AmpR: β-lactamase; bla; confers resistance to ampicillin, carbenicillin, and related antibiotics
   3725..3817    -  promoter       AmpR promoter: bla
   3898..4486    +  rep_origin     ori: high-copy-number ColE1/pMB1/pBR322/pUC origin of replication
   4672..4811    -  misc_feature   bom: basis of mobility region from pBR322
   4913..5104    -  CDS            rop: Rop protein, which maintains plasmids at low copy number; rop
   5121..5501    +  CDS            YPB1_ECOLX: Protein predicted: Swiss-Prot protein existence level 4. From Escherichia coli.
   5563..5627    -  CDS            TcR (fragment): tetracycline efflux protein; tet; confers resistance to tetracycline
   5642..5663    -  protein_bind   CAP binding site: CAP binding activates transcription in the presence of cAMP. E. coli catabolite activator protein
   5676..6758    -  CDS            lacI: lac repressor; lacI; The lac repressor binds to the lac operator to inhibit transcription in E. coli. This inhibition can be relieved by adding lactose or isopropyl-β-D-thiogalactopyranoside (IPTG).
   6759..6836    -  promoter       lacI promoter: lacI
   6844..62      -  CDS            TcR (fragment) (across the origin): tetracycline efflux protein; tet; confers resistance to tetracycline
>Addgene plasmid #141200 | pET-DUET-1-mRhubarb719-HO | addgene full sequence | sequence record 309033 | Addgene NGS Result
CGCCAGCAACCGCACCTGTGGCGCCGGTGATGCCGGCCACGATGCGTCCGGCGTAGAGGATCGAGATCGA
TCTCGATCCCGCGAAATTAATACGACTCACTATAGGGGAATTGTGAGCGGATAACAATTCCCCTCTAGAA
ATAATTTTGTTTAACTTTAAGAAGGAGATATACCATGGGCAGCAGCCATCACCATCATCACCACAGCCAG
GATCCGATGGCTGAAGGATCCGTCGCCAGGCAGCCTGACCTCTTGACCTGCGACGATGAGCCGATCCATA
TCCCCGGTGCCATCCAACCGCATGGACTGCTGCTCGCCCTCGCCGCCGACATGACGATCGTTGCCGGCAG
CGACAACCTTCCCGAACTCACCGGACTGGCGATCGGCGCCCTGATCGGCCGCTCTGCGGCCGATGTCTTC
GACTCGGAGACGCACAACCGTCTGACGATCGCCTTGGCCGAGCCCGGGGCGGCCGTCGGAGCACCGATCA
CTGTCGGCTTCACGATGCGAAAGGACGCAGGCTTCATCGGCTCCTGGCATCGCCATGATCAGCTCATCTT
CCTCGAGCTCGAGCCTCCCCAGCGGGACGTCGCCGAGCCGCAGGCGTTCTTCCGCCACACCAACAGCGCC
ATCCGCCGCCTGCAGGCCGCCGAAACCTTGGAGAGCGCCTGCGCCGCCGCGGCGCAAGAGGTGCGGAAGA
TTACCGGCTTCGATCGGGTGATGATCTATCGCTTCGCCTCCGACTTCAGCGGCGAAGTGATCGCAGAGGA
TCGGTGCGCCGAGGTCGAGTCAAAACTAGGCCTGCACTCCCCTGCCTCATACATCCCGGCGCAGGCCCGT
CGGCTCTATACCATCAACCCGGTACGGATCATTCCCGATATCAATTATCGGCCGGTGCCGGTCACCCCAG
ACCTCAATCCGGTCACCGGGCGGCCGATTGATCTTAGCTTCGCCATCCTGCGCAGCGTCTCGCCCGTCCA
TCTGGAATTCATGCGCAACATAGGCATGCACGGCACGATGTCGATCTCGATTTTGCGCGGCGAGCGACTG
TGGGGATTGATCGTTTGCCATCACCGAACGCCGTACTACGTCGATCTCGATGGCCGCCAAGCCTGCGAGC
TAGTCGCCCAGGTTCTGGCCCGGGCGATCGGCGTGATGGAAGAGTAAGAGCTCGGCGCGCCTGCAGGTCG
ACAAGCTTGCGGCCGCATAATGCTTAAGTCGAACAGAAAGTAATCGTATTGTACACGGCCGCATAATCGA
AATTAATACGACTCACTATAGGGGAATTGTGAGCGGATAACAATTCCCCATCTTAGTATATTAGTTAAGT
ATAAGAAGGAGATATACATATGACGAATCTTGCGCAGAAACTCAGGTATGGAACCCAACAGAGCCATACC
TTGGCAGAGAACACCGCATACATGAAGTGCTTCCTTAAAGGCATTGTTGAACGTGAACCTTTTAGACAGC
TGCTCGCCAATTTGTACTACCTTTATTCCGCACTGGAGGCCGCACTCCGGCAGCATCGCGACAATGAGAT
CATCAGTGCAATCTATTTTCCTGAACTGAATCGTACGGACAAGCTCGCAGAGGATCTGACGTATTATTAC
GGTCCGAATTGGCAGCAAATCATTCAGCCAACACCGTGCGCCAAAATATATGTAGATCGATTGAAAACGA
TTGCTGCATCGGAGCCGGAATTGCTTATCGCTCACTGTTATACCCGCTATCTTGGTGATTTGTCGGGCGG
CCAAAGTCTTAAAAACATTATTCGTTCAGCACTGCAGTTGCCCGAAGGTGAAGGGACGGCTATGTATGAG
TTCGACAGCCTGCCAACACCGGGAGATCGCCGGCAGTTTAAAGAAATCTACAGGGATGTGCTTAATAGCC
TGCCACTGGACGAAGCAACTATTAATAGGATCGTAGAAGAAGCTAACTATGCTTTTTCACTGAACCGCGA
AGTAATGCATGATCTGGAGGACCTGATCAAAGCAGCGATAGGCGAGCATACCTTTGATCTGCTTACCAGA
CAAGATCGCCCAGGTTCGACCGAAGCTCGATCGACGGCAGGTCACCCGATTACGCTTATGTTTGTGAATA
ACTCGAGTCTGGTAAAGAAACCGCTGCTGCGAAATTTGAACGCCAGCACATGGACTCGTCTACTAGCGCA
GCTTAATTAACCTAGGCTGCTGCCACCGCTGAGCAATAACTAGCATAACCCCTTGGGGCCTCTAAACGGG
TCTTGAGGGGTTTTTTGCTGAAAGGAGGAACTATATCCGGATTGGCGAATGGG
[124 nt withheld, positions 2294-2417]
C
[91 nt withheld, positions 2419-2509]
A
[49 nt withheld, positions 2511-2559]
CCTTTGACGTTGGAGTCCACGTTCTTT
[37 nt withheld, positions 2587-2623]
ACCCTATCTCGGTCTATTCTTTTGATTTATAAGGGATTTTGCCGATTTCGGCCTATTGGTTAAAAAATGA
GCTGATTTAACAAAAATTTAACGCGAATTTTAACAAAATATTAACGTTTACAATTTCTGGCGGCACGATG
GCATGAGATTATCAAAAAGGATCTTCACCTAGATCCTTTTAAATTAAAAATGAAGTTTTAAATCAATCTA
AAGTATATATGAGTAAACTTGGTCTGACAGTTACCAATGCTTAATCAGTGAGGCACCTATCTCAGCGATC
TGTCTATTTCGTTCATCCATAGTTGCCTGACTCCCCGTCGTGTAGATAACTACGATACGGGAGGGCTTAC
CATCTGGCCCCAGTGCTGCAATGATACCGCGAGACCCACGCTCACCGGCTCCAGATTTATCAGCAATAAA
CCAGCCAGCCGGAAGGGCCGAGCGCAGAAGTGGTCCTGCAACTTTATCCGCCTCCATCCAGTCTATTAAT
TGTTGCCGGGAAGCTAGAGTAAGTAGTTCGCCAGTTAATAGTTTGCGCAACGTTGTTGCCATTGCTACAG
GCATCGTGGTGTCACGCTCGTCGTTTGGTATGGCTTCATTCAGCTCCGGTTCCCAACGATCAAGGCGAGT
TACATGATCCCCCATGTTGTGCAAAAAAGCGGTTAGCTCCTTCGGTCCTCCGATCGTTGTCAGAAGTAAG
TTGGCCGCAGTGTTATCACTCATGGTTATGGCAGCACTGCATAATTCTCTTACTGTCATGCCATCCGTAA
GATGCTTTTCTGTGACTGGTGAGTACTCAACCAAGTCATTCTGAGAATAGTGTATGCGGCGACCGAGTTG
CTCTTGCCCGGCGTCAATACGGGATAATACCGCGCCACATAGCAGAACTTTAAAAGTGCTCATCATTGGA
AAACGTTCTTCGGGGCGAAAACTCTCAAGGATCTTACCGCTGTTGAGATCCAGTTCGATGTAACCCACTC
GTGCACCCAACTGATCTTCAGCATCTTTTACTTTCACCAGCGTTTCTGGGTGAGCAAAAACAGGAAGGCA
AAATGCCGCAAAAAAGGGAATAAGGGCGACACGGAAATGTTGAATACTCATACTCTTCCTTTTTCAATCA
TGATTGAAGCATTTATCAGGGTTATTGTCTCATGAGCGGATACATATTTGAATGTATTTAGAAAAATAAA
CAAATAGGTCATGACCAAAATCCCTTAACGTGAGTTTTCGTTCCACTGAGCGTCAGACCCCGTAGAAAAG
ATCAAAGGATCTTCTTGAGATCCTTTTTTTCTGCGCGTAATCTGCTGCTTGCAAACAAAAAAACCACCGC
TACCAGCGGTGGTTTGTTTGCCGGATCAAGAGCTACCAACTCTTTTTCCGAAGGTAACTGGCTTCAGCAG
AGCGCAGATACCAAATACTGTCCTTCTAGTGTAGCCGTAGTTAGGCCACCACTTCAAGAACTCTGTAGCA
CCGCCTACATACCTCGCTCTGCTAATCCTGTTACCAGTGGCTGCTGCCAGTGGCGATAAGTCGTGTCTTA
CCGGGTTGGACTCAAGACGATAGTTACCGGATAAGGCGCAGCGGTCGGGCTGAACGGGGGGTTCGTGCAC
ACAGCCCAGCTTGGAGCGAACGACCTACACCGAACTGAGATACCTACAGCGTGAGCTATGAGAAAGCGCC
ACGCTTCCCGAAGGGAGAAAGGCGGACAGGTATCCGGTAAGCGGCAGGGTCGGAACAGGAGAGCGCACGA
GGGAGCTTCCAGGGGGAAACGCCTGGTATCTTTATAGTCCTGTCGGGTTTCGCCACCTCTGACTTGAGCG
TCGATTTTTGTGATGCTCGTCAGGGGGGCGGAGCCTATGGAAAAACGCCAGCAACGCGGCCTTTTTACGG
TTCCTGGCCTTTTGCTGGCCTTTTGCTCACATGTTCTTTCCTGCGTTATCCCCTGATTCTGTGGATAACC
GTATTACCGCCTTTGAGTGAGCTGATACCGCTCGCCGCAGCCGAACGACCGAGCGCAGCGAGTCAGTGAG
CGAGGAAGCGGAAGAGCGCCTGATGCGGTATTTTCTCCTTACGCATCTGTGCGGTATTTCACACCGCAAT
GGTGCACTCTCAGTACAATCTGCTCTGATGCCGCATAGTTAAGCCAGTATACACTCCGCTATCGCTACGT
GACTGGGTCATGGCTGCGCCCCGACACCCGCCAACACCCGCTGACGCGCCCTGACGGGCTTGTCTGCTCC
CGGCATCCGCTTACAGACAAGCTGTGACCGTCTCCGGGAGCTGCATGTGTCAGAGGTTTTCACCGTCATC
ACCGAAACGCGCGAGGCAGCTGCGGTAAAGCTCATCAGCGTGGTCGTGAAGCGATTCACAGATGTCTGCC
TGTTCATCCGCGTCCAGCTCGTTGAGTTTCTCCAGAAGCGTTAATGTCTGGCTTCTGATAAAGCGGGCCA
TGTTAAGGGCGGTTTTTTCCTGTTTGGTCACTGATGCCTCCGTGTAAGGGGGATTTCTGTTCATGGGGGT
AATGATACCGATGAAACGAGAGAGGATGCTCACGATACGGGTTACTGATGATGAACATGCCCGGTTACTG
GAACGTTGTGAGGGTAAACAACTGGCGGTATGGATGCGGCGGGACCAGAGAAAAATCACTCAGGGTCAAT
GCCAGCGCTTCGTTAATACAGATGTAGGTGTTCCACAGGGTAGCCAGCAGCATCCTGCGATGCAGATCCG
GAACATAATGGTGCAGGGCGCTGACTTCCGCGTTTCCAGACTTTACGAAACACGGAAACCGAAGACCATT
CATGTTGTTGCTCAGGTCGCAGACGTTTTGCAGCAGCAGTCGCTTCACGTTCGCTCGCGTATCGGTGATT
CATTCTGCTAACCAGTAAGGCAACCCCGCCAGCCTAGCCGGGTCCTCAACGACAGGAGCACGATCATGCT
AGTCATGCCCCGCGCCCACCGGAAGGAGCTGACTGGGTTGAAGGCTCTCAAGGGCATCGGTCGAGATCCC
GGTGCCTAATGAGTGAGCTAACTTACATTAATTGCGTTGCGCTCACTGCCCGCTTTCCAGTCGGGAAACC
TGTCGTGCCAGCTGCATTAATGAATCGGCCAACGCGCGGGGAGAGGCGGTTTGCGTATTGGGCGCCAGGG
TGGTTTTTCTTTTCACCAGTGAGACGGGCAACAGCTGATTGCCCTTCACCGCCTGGCCCTGAGAGAGTTG
CAGCAAGCGGTCCACGCTGGTTTGCCCCAGCAGGCGAAAATCCTGTTTGATGGTGGTTAACGGCGGGATA
TAACATGAGCTGTCTTCGGTATCGTCGTATCCCACTACCGAGATGTCCGCACCAACGCGCAGCCCGGACT
CGGTAATGGCGCGCATTGCGCCCAGCGCCATCTGATCGTTGGCAACCAGCATCGCAGTGGGAACGATGCC
CTCATTCAGCATTTGCATGGTTTGTTGAAAACCGGACATGGCACTCCAGTCGCCTTCCCGTTCCGCTATC
GGCTGAATTTGATTGCGAGTGAGATATTTATGCCAGCCAGCCAGACGCAGACGCGCCGAGACAGAACTTA
ATGGGCCCGCTAACAGCGCGATTTGCTGGTGACCCAATGCGACCAGATGCTCCACGCCCAGTCGCGTACC
GTCTTCATGGGAGAAAATAATACTGTTGATGGGTGTCTGGTCAGAGACATCAAGAAATAACGCCGGAACA
TTAGTGCAGGCAGCTTCCACAGCAATGGCATCCTGGTCATCCAGCGGATAGTTAATGATCAGCCCACTGA
CGCGTTGCGCGAGAAGATTGTGCACCGCCGCTTTACAGGCTTCGACGCCGCTTCGTTCTACCATCGACAC
CACCACGCTGGCACCCAGTTGATCGGCGCGAGATTTAATCGCCGCGACAATTTGCGACGGCGCGTGCAGG
GCCAGACTGGAGGTGGCAACGCCAATCAGCAACGACTGTTTGCCCGCCAGTTGTTGTGCCACGCGGTTGG
GAATGTAATTCAGCTCCGCCATCGCCGCTTCCACTTTTTCCCGCGTTTTCGCAGAAACGTGGCTGGCCTG
GTTCACCACGCGGGAAACGGTCTGATAAGAGACACCGGCATACTCTGCGACATCGTATAACGTTACTGGT
TTCACATTCACCACCCTGAATTGACTCTCTTCCGGGCGCTATCATGCCATACCGCGAAAGGTTTTGCGCC
ATTCGATGGTGTCCGGGATCTCGACGCTCTCCCTTATGCGACTCCTGCATTAGGAAGCAGCCCAGTAGTA
GGTTGAGGCCGTTGAGCACCGCCGCCGCAAGGAATGGTGCATGCAAGGAGATGGCGCCCAACAGTCCCCC
GGCCACGGGGCCTGCCACCATACCCACGCCGAAACAAGCGCTCATGAGCCCGAAGTGGCGAGCCCGATCT
TCCCCATCGGTGATGTCGGCGATATAGG
